Addgene plasmid #230513: AiP15301 - pAAV-AiE0357h_3xC2-minBG-SYFP2-WPRE3-BGHpA (Alias: CN5301)
Purpose: AiE0357h_3xC2 is an enhancer sequence, designed to drive AAV-mediated transgene expression in specific populations of brain cells
Depositing lab: Allen Institute for Brain Science & Jonathan Ting. Depositing organization: Allen Institute. Publication: A suite of enhancer AAVs and transgenic mouse lines for genetic access to cortical cell types. Ben-Simon Y, Hooper M, Narayan S, Daigle TL, Dwivedi D, Way SW, Oster A, Stafford DA, Mich JK, Taormina MJ, Martinez RA, Opitz-Araya X, Roth JR, Alexander JR, Allen S, Amster A, Arbuckle J, Ayala A, Baker PM, Bakken TE, Barcelli T, Barta S, Bendrick J, Bertagnolli D, Bielstein C, Bishwakarma P, Bowlus J, Boyer G, Brouner K, Casian B, Casper T, Chakka AB, Chakrabarty R, Chance RK, Chavan S, Clark M, Colbert K, Collman F, Daniel S, Departee M, DiValentin P, Donadio N, Dotson N, Egdorf T, Fliss T, Gabitto M, Garcia J, Gary A, Gasperini M, Gloe J, Goldy J, Gore BB, Graybuck L, Greisman N, Haeseleer F, Halterman C, Haradon Z, Hastings SD, Helback O, Ho W, Hockemeyer D, Huang C, Huff S, Hunker A, Johansen N, Jones D, Juneau Z, Kalmbach B, Kannan M, Khem S, Kussick E, Kutsal R, Larsen R, Lee C, Lee AY, Leibly M, Lenz GH, Li S, Liang E, Lusk N, Madigan Z, Malloy J, Malone J, McCue R, Melchor J, Mollenkopf T, Moosman S, Morin E, Newman D, Ng L, Ngo K, Omstead V, Otto S, Oyama A, Pena N, Pham T, Phillips E, Pom CA, Potekhina L, Ransford S, Ray PL, Rette D, Reynoldson C, Rimorin C, Rocha D, Ruiz A, Sanchez REA, Sawyer L, Sedeno-Cortes A, Sevigny JP, Shapovalova N, Shepard N, Shulga L, Sigler AR, Siverts L, Soliman S, Somasundaram S, Staats B, Stewart K, Szelenyi E, Tieu M, Trader C, Tran A, van Velthoven CTJ, Walker M, Wang Y, Weed N, Wirthlin M, Wood T, Wynalda B, Yao Z, Zhou T, Ariza J, Dee N, Reding M, Ronellenfitch K, Mufti S, Sunkin SM, Smith KA, Esposito L, Waters J, Thyagarajan B, Yao S, Lein ES, Zeng H, Levi BP, Ngai J, Ting JT, Tasic B. Cell. 2025 May 16:S0092-8674(25)00513-6. doi: 10.1016/j.cell.2025.05.002. PubMed 40403729.
Backbone
  Vector backbone: pAAV2
  Vector type: AAV
Growth in bacteria
  Bacterial resistance: Ampicillin, 100 μg/mL
  Growth temperature: 37°C
  Growth strain: NEB Stable
  Copy number: High Copy
Gene/Insert
  Gene/Insert name: SYFP2
  Species: Synthetic
  Promoter: minBG
  Cloning method: Gibson Cloning
Terms and licenses: Academic/Nonprofit Terms; Industry Terms: Not Available to Industry
How to cite: AiP15301 - pAAV-AiE0357h_3xC2-minBG-SYFP2-WPRE3-BGHpA (Alias: CN5301) was a gift from Allen Institute for Brain Science & Jonathan Ting (Addgene plasmid # 230513 ; http://n2t.net/addgene:230513 ; RRID:Addgene_230513)
