[The description below was written by a language model from this plasmid's Addgene catalogue record and pLannotate feature annotations shown in this document.]
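Description:
AiP15301 - pAAV-AiE0357h_3xC2-minBG-SYFP2-WPRE3-BGHpA (alias CN5301) is a 4.7 kb AAV transfer plasmid built on a pAAV2 backbone and intended for packaging into recombinant adeno-associated virus for delivery to brain tissue. In bacteria it is maintained through a high-copy ColE1/pUC-type origin and selected with ampicillin via the β-lactamase gene and its native promoter. An f1 phage origin and small remnants of pBR322 bom and rop sequences are also present in the backbone. The expression cassette is bounded by AAV2 inverted terminal repeats, which supply the signals for genome replication and encapsidation. The downstream ITR is annotated in full, while the upstream one was detected only as short fragments in the sequencing-derived annotation.

The payload is a reporter cassette in which the enhancer AiE0357h_3xC2 is placed upstream of the minimal promoter minBG. By itself such a minimal promoter gives little transcription, so the expression pattern is expected to be dictated by the enhancer. Neither the enhancer nor minBG is picked up in the feature table, but they presumably occupy the unannotated stretch between the upstream ITR and the coding sequence. The "3xC2" label suggests a triplicated core element, though the record does not define it or name the target cell population. The transcript encodes SYFP2, a rapidly maturing monomeric yellow fluorescent protein derived from Aequorea victoria. This is followed by WPRE3, a shortened woodchuck hepatitis virus posttranscriptional element (annotated as two WPRE fragments) that boosts expression while saving packaging capacity, and then by the bovine growth hormone polyadenylation signal. The construct belongs to a suite of enhancer AAVs for genetic access to cortical cell types, and serves to fluorescently label specific brain cell populations and evaluate enhancer specificity.
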