Features (pLannotate 1.2.2; 14 found; start..end, strand, type, name):
     12..39      +  repeat_region  AAV2 ITR (fragment): inverted terminal repeat of adeno-associated virus serotype 2 inverted
     68..95      +  repeat_region  AAV2 ITR (fragment): inverted terminal repeat of adeno-associated virus serotype 2 inverted
    760..1476    +  CDS            SYFP2: SYFP2 is a basic (constitutively fluorescent) yellow fluorescent protein published in 2006, derived from Aequorea victoria. It is reported to be a very rapidly-maturing monomer with moderate acid sensitivity.
   1516..1673    +  misc_feature   WPRE (fragment): woodchuck hepatitis virus posttranscriptional regulatory element
   1679..1759    +  misc_feature   WPRE (fragment): woodchuck hepatitis virus posttranscriptional regulatory element
   1776..1887    +  polyA_signal   bGH poly(A) signal: bovine growth hormone polyadenylation signal
   2005..2145    +  repeat_region  AAV2 ITR: inverted terminal repeat of adeno-associated virus serotype 2 inverted
   2150..2201    -  misc_feature   bom (fragment): basis of mobility region from pBR322
   2220..2675    +  rep_origin     f1 ori (sequence partly withheld): f1 bacteriophage origin of replication; arrow indicates direction of (+) strand synthesis
   2676..2725    -  misc_feature   bom (fragment): basis of mobility region from pBR322
   2827..2862    -  CDS            rop (fragment): Rop protein, which maintains plasmids at low copy number; rop
   2957..3061    +  promoter       AmpR promoter: bla
   3062..3922    +  CDS            AmpR: β-lactamase; bla; confers resistance to ampicillin, carbenicillin, and related antibiotics
   4093..4681    +  rep_origin     ori: high-copy-number ColE1/pMB1/pBR322/pUC origin of replication
>Addgene plasmid #230513 | AiP15301 - pAAV-AiE0357h_3xC2-minBG-SYFP2-WPRE3-BGHpA (Alias: CN5301) | addgene full sequence | sequence record 470792 | Addgene NGS Result
CCTGCAGGCAGCTGCGCGCTCGCTCGCTCACTGAGGCCGCCCGGGCGTCGGGCGACCTTTGGTCGCCCGG
CCTCAGTGAGCGAGCGAGCGCGCAGAGAGGGAGTGGCCAACTCCATCACTAGGGGTTCCTGCGGCCGCAC
GCGTATTGAGACTTGGGTTTATCTGCCTCACATCAGGTACATCAAGTTCTGGATGGCTGCCCACTGGCCA
GAGACATGAGGTGGACGGCTCCCTTTTGCTGCCCTGGGAAGGCCTTCTGCTGGCTTCGGCCCCACTGAGC
AAAGTCTGCTTGTTCACTGGAGTTCACACAGACTCCATTGAGACTTGGGTTTATCTGCCTCACATCAGGT
ACATCAAGTTCTGGATGGCTGCCCACTGGCCAGAGACATGAGGTGGACGGCTCCCTTTTGCTGCCCTGGG
AAGGCCTTCTGCTGGCTTCGGCCCCACTGAGCAAAGTCTGCTTGTTCACTGGAGTTCACACAGACTCCAT
TGAGACTTGGGTTTATCTGCCTCACATCAGGTACATCAAGTTCTGGATGGCTGCCCACTGGCCAGAGACA
TGAGGTGGACGGCTCCCTTTTGCTGCCCTGGGAAGGCCTTCTGCTGGCTTCGGCCCCACTGAGCAAAGTC
TGCTTGTTCACTGGAGTTCACACAGACTCCGAGCTCGGGCTGGGCATAAAAGTCAGGGCAGAGCCATCTA
TTGCTTACATTTGCTTCTGGGATCCAGATCTTTCGAAGCTAGCGCTACCGGTCGCCACCATGGTGAGCAA
GGGCGAGGAGCTGTTCACCGGGGTGGTGCCCATCCTGGTCGAGCTGGACGGCGACGTAAACGGCCACAAG
TTCAGCGTGTCCGGCGAGGGCGAGGGCGATGCCACCTACGGCAAGCTGACCCTGAAGCTGATCTGCACCA
CCGGCAAGCTGCCCGTGCCCTGGCCCACCCTCGTGACCACCCTGGGCTACGGCGTGCAGTGCTTCGCCCG
CTACCCCGACCACATGAAGCAGCACGACTTCTTCAAGTCCGCCATGCCCGAAGGCTACGTCCAGGAGCGC
ACCATCTTCTTCAAGGACGACGGCAACTACAAGACCCGCGCCGAGGTGAAGTTCGAGGGCGACACCCTGG
TGAACCGCATCGAGCTGAAGGGCATCGACTTCAAGGAGGACGGCAACATCCTGGGGCACAAGCTGGAGTA
CAACTACAACAGCCACAACGTCTATATCACCGCCGACAAGCAGAAGAACGGCATCAAGGCCAACTTCAAG
ATCCGCCACAACATCGAGGACGGCGGCGTGCAGCTCGCCGACCACTACCAGCAGAACACCCCCATCGGCG
ACGGCCCCGTGCTGCTGCCCGACAACCACTACCTGAGCTACCAGTCCAAGCTGAGCAAAGACCCCAACGA
GAAGCGCGATCACATGGTCCTGCTGGAGTTCGTGACCGCCGCCGGGATCACTCTCGGCATGGACGAGCTG
TACAAGTAAGTCGACGGCGCGCCGCGGCCGCGAATTCGATATCATAATCAACCTCTGGATTACAAAATTT
GTGAAAGATTGACTGGTATTCTTAACTATGTTGCTCCTTTTACGCTATGTGGATACGCTGCTTTAATGCC
TTTGTATCATGCTATTGCTTCCCGTATGGCTTTCATTTTCTCCTCCTTGTATAAATCCTGGTTAGTTCTT
GCCACGGCGGAACTCATCGCCGCCTGCCTTGCCCGCTGCTGGACAGGGGCTCGGCTGTTGGGCACTGACA
ATTCCGTGGCTCGAGAGATCTTCGACTGTGCCTTCTAGTTGCCAGCCATCTGTTGTTTGCCCCTCCCCCG
TGCCTTCCTTGACCCTGGAAGGTGCCACTCCCACTGTCCTTTCCTAATAAAATGAGGAAATTGCATCGCA
TTGTCTGAGTAGGTGTCATTCTATTCTGGGGGGTGGGGTGGGGCAGGACAGCAAGGGGGAGGATTGGGAA
GACAATAGCAGGCATGAGATCTCACGTGCGGACCGAGCGGCCGCAGGAACCCCTAGTGATGGAGTTGGCC
ACTCCCTCTCTGCGCGCTCGCTCGCTCACTGAGGCCGGGCGACCAAAGGTCGCCCGACGCCCGGGCTTTG
CCCGGGCGGCCTCAGTGAGCGAGCGAGCGCGCAGCTGCCTGCAGGGGCGCCTGATGCGGTATTTTCTCCT
TACGCATCTGTGCGGTATTTCACACCGCATA
[95 nt withheld, positions 2202-2296]
T
[46 nt withheld, positions 2298-2343]
C
[141 nt withheld, positions 2345-2485]
CCTTTGACGTTGGAGTCCACGTTCTTT
[37 nt withheld, positions 2513-2549]
ACTCTATCTCGGGCTATTCTTTTGATTTATAAGGGATTTTGCCGATTTCGGTCTATTGGTTAAAAAATGA
GCTGATTTAACAAAAATTTAACGCGAATTTTAACAAAATATTAACGTTTACAATTTTATGGTGCACTCTC
AGTACAATCTGCTCTGATGCCGCATAGTTAAGCCAGCCCCGACACCCGCCAACACCCGCTGACGCGCCCT
GACGGGCTTGTCTGCTCCCGGCATCCGCTTACAGACAAGCTGTGACCGTCTCCGGGAGCTGCATGTGTCA
GAGGTTTTCACCGTCATCACCGAAACGCGCGAGACGAAAGGGCCTCGTGATACGCCTATTTTTATAGGTT
AATGTCATGATAATAATGGTTTCTTAGACGTCAGGTGGCACTTTTCGGGGAAATGTGCGCGGAACCCCTA
TTTGTTTATTTTTCTAAATACATTCAAATATGTATCCGCTCATGAGACAATAACCCTGATAAATGCTTCA
ATAATATTGAAAAAGGAAGAGTATGAGTATTCAACATTTCCGTGTCGCCCTTATTCCCTTTTTTGCGGCA
TTTTGCCTTCCTGTTTTTGCTCACCCAGAAACGCTGGTGAAAGTAAAAGATGCTGAAGATCAGTTGGGTG
CACGAGTGGGTTACATCGAACTGGATCTCAACAGCGGTAAGATCCTTGAGAGTTTTCGCCCCGAAGAACG
TTTTCCAATGATGAGCACTTTTAAAGTTCTGCTATGTGGCGCGGTATTATCCCGTATTGACGCCGGGCAA
GAGCAACTCGGTCGCCGCATACACTATTCTCAGAATGACTTGGTTGAGTACTCACCAGTCACAGAAAAGC
ATCTTACGGATGGCATGACAGTAAGAGAATTATGCAGTGCTGCCATAACCATGAGTGATAACACTGCGGC
CAACTTACTTCTGACAACGATCGGAGGACCGAAGGAGCTAACCGCTTTTTTGCACAACATGGGGGATCAT
GTAACTCGCCTTGATCGTTGGGAACCGGAGCTGAATGAAGCCATACCAAACGACGAGCGTGACACCACGA
TGCCTGTAGCAATGGCAACAACGTTGCGCAAACTATTAACTGGCGAACTACTTACTCTAGCTTCCCGGCA
ACAATTAATAGACTGGATGGAGGCGGATAAAGTTGCAGGACCACTTCTGCGCTCGGCCCTTCCGGCTGGC
TGGTTTATTGCTGATAAATCTGGAGCCGGTGAGCGTGGGTCTCGCGGTATCATTGCAGCACTGGGGCCAG
ATGGTAAGCCCTCCCGTATCGTAGTTATCTACACGACGGGGAGTCAGGCAACTATGGATGAACGAAATAG
ACAGATCGCTGAGATAGGTGCCTCACTGATTAAGCATTGGTAACTGTCAGACCAAGTTTACTCATATATA
CTTTAGATTGATTTAAAACTTCATTTTTAATTTAAAAGGATCTAGGTGAAGATCCTTTTTGATAATCTCA
TGACCAAAATCCCTTAACGTGAGTTTTCGTTCCACTGAGCGTCAGACCCCGTAGAAAAGATCAAAGGATC
TTCTTGAGATCCTTTTTTTCTGCGCGTAATCTGCTGCTTGCAAACAAAAAAACCACCGCTACCAGCGGTG
GTTTGTTTGCCGGATCAAGAGCTACCAACTCTTTTTCCGAAGGTAACTGGCTTCAGCAGAGCGCAGATAC
CAAATACTGTTCTTCTAGTGTAGCCGTAGTTAGGCCACCACTTCAAGAACTCTGTAGCACCGCCTACATA
CCTCGCTCTGCTAATCCTGTTACCAGTGGCTGCTGCCAGTGGCGATAAGTCGTGTCTTACCGGGTTGGAC
TCAAGACGATAGTTACCGGATAAGGCGCAGCGGTCGGGCTGAACGGGGGGTTCGTGCACACAGCCCAGCT
TGGAGCGAACGACCTACACCGAACTGAGATACCTACAGCGTGAGCTATGAGAAAGCGCCACGCTTCCCGA
AGGGAGAAAGGCGGACAGGTATCCGGTAAGCGGCAGGGTCGGAACAGGAGAGCGCACGAGGGAGCTTCCA
GGGGGAAACGCCTGGTATCTTTATAGTCCTGTCGGGTTTCGCCACCTCTGACTTGAGCGTCGATTTTTGT
GATGCTCGTCAGGGGGGCGGAGCCTATGGAAAAACGCCAGCAACGCGGCCTTTTTACGGTTCCTGGCCTT
TTGCTGGCCTTTTGCTCACATGT
